Addgene plasmid #224424: pET28a-AzaC
Purpose: Express AzaC in E. coli
Depositing lab: Emily Balskus. Depositing organization: Harvard University. Publication: Discovery of the Azaserine Biosynthetic Pathway Uncovers a Biological Route for alpha-Diazoester Production. Van Cura D, Ng TL, Huang J, Hager H, Hartwig JF, Keasling JD, Balskus EP. Angew Chem Int Ed Engl. 2023 Jul 10;62(28):e202304646. doi: 10.1002/anie.202304646. Epub 2023 May 31. PubMed 37151182.
Backbone
  Vector backbone: pET28a
  Backbone size w/o insert (bp): 5369
  Total vector size (bp): 6826
  Vector type: Bacterial Expression
Growth in bacteria
  Bacterial resistance: Kanamycin, 50 μg/mL
  Growth temperature: 37°C
  Growth strain: DH5alpha
  Copy number: High Copy
Gene/Insert
  Gene/Insert name: azaC
  Species: Glycomyces harbinensis ATCC 43155
  Tag / fusion protein: His6 (N terminal on backbone)
  Cloning method: Gibson Cloning
  Sequencing primers: 5′ T7; 3′ T7-term
Terms and licenses: Academic/Nonprofit Terms; Industry Terms: Not Available to Industry
How to cite: pET28a-AzaC was a gift from Emily Balskus (Addgene plasmid # 224424 ; http://n2t.net/addgene:224424 ; RRID:Addgene_224424)
