[The description below was written by a language model from this plasmid's Addgene catalogue record and pLannotate feature annotations shown in this document.]
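Description:
pET28a-AzaC is a bacterial expression plasmid built on the pET28a backbone for producing AzaC, a protein encoded by the azaC gene of the actinomycete Glycomyces harbinensis ATCC 43155, in E. coli. The associated publication concerns the azaserine biosynthetic pathway and biological alpha-diazoester formation, so the plasmid is presumably used to make recombinant AzaC for study of that pathway, although the record does not state the protein's specific enzymatic role. The insert was introduced by Gibson assembly, and the complete plasmid is about 6.8 kb.

Expression follows the standard pET arrangement. A T7 promoter with an adjacent lac operator and the phage T7 gene 10 ribosome binding site drives the open reading frame, and a T7 terminator lies downstream. The plasmid-borne lacI gene supplies repressor, so transcription stays off until IPTG is added in a host that provides T7 RNA polymerase. The catalogue lists an N-terminal His6 tag from the backbone. In the feature table this corresponds to the short His-containing fragment (auto-labelled as part of a composite tag), which is followed by a thrombin cleavage site that allows tag removal after nickel-affinity purification. The azaC coding region itself is not annotated but occupies the unlabelled span between the thrombin site and a second His-type fragment near the terminator. That fragment matches the optional C-terminal His sequence of pET28a, and the record does not say whether it is in frame and translated.

Selection is by kanamycin through the aph(3')-Ia gene. Replication relies on a pBR322-type origin accompanied by bom and rop, and an f1 origin is also present. The catalogue calls the plasmid high copy, though rop normally moderates copy number. The small TcR and other fragments are backbone remnants with no functional role.
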