Features (pLannotate 1.2.2; 20 found; start..end, strand, type, name):
      8..26      +  promoter       T7 promoter: promoter for bacteriophage T7 RNA polymerase
     27..51      +  protein_bind   lac operator: The lac repressor binds to the lac operator to inhibit transcription in E. coli. This inhibition can be relieved by adding lactose or isopropyl-β-D-thiogalactopyranoside (IPTG). lac repressor encoded by lacI
     66..88      +  RBS            RBS: efficient ribosome binding site from bacteriophage T7 gene 10 (Olins and Rangwala, 1989)
    107..123     +  CDS            capTEV™ (fragment): composite tag for in vivo biotinylation, TEV protease cleavage, and 6xHis tagging
    134..151     +  CDS            thrombin site: thrombin recognition and cleavage site
   1694..1711    +  CDS            9xHis (fragment): 9xHis affinity tag
   1721..1770    +  CDS            SET1 (fragment): solubility-enhancement tag derived from T7 phage gene 10B
   1778..1825    +  terminator     T7 terminator: transcription terminator for bacteriophage T7 RNA polymerase
   1862..2290    +  rep_origin     f1 ori (sequence partly withheld): f1 bacteriophage origin of replication; arrow indicates direction of (+) strand synthesis
   2343..2400    +  promoter       AmpR promoter (fragment): bla
   2409..3224    -  CDS            KanR: aminoglycoside phosphotransferase; aph(3')-Ia; confers resistance to kanamycin in bacteria or G418 (Geneticin®) in eukaryotes
   3346..3934    +  rep_origin     ori: high-copy-number ColE1/pMB1/pBR322/pUC origin of replication
   4120..4259    -  misc_feature   bom: basis of mobility region from pBR322
   4361..4552    -  CDS            rop: Rop protein, which maintains plasmids at low copy number; rop
   4569..4949    +  CDS            YPB1_ECOLX: Protein predicted: Swiss-Prot protein existence level 4. From Escherichia coli.
   5021..5312    -  CDS            TcR (fragment): tetracycline efflux protein; tet; confers resistance to tetracycline
   5327..5348    -  protein_bind   CAP binding site: CAP binding activates transcription in the presence of cAMP. E. coli catabolite activator protein
   5361..6443    -  CDS            lacI: lac repressor; lacI; The lac repressor binds to the lac operator to inhibit transcription in E. coli. This inhibition can be relieved by adding lactose or isopropyl-β-D-thiogalactopyranoside (IPTG).
   6444..6521    -  promoter       lacI promoter: lacI
   6529..6808    -  CDS            TcR (fragment): tetracycline efflux protein; tet; confers resistance to tetracycline
>Addgene plasmid #224424 | pET28a-AzaC | addgene full sequence | sequence record 443670 | Addgene NGS Result
GCGAAATTAATACGACTCACTATAGGGGAATTGTGAGCGGATAACAATTCCCCTCTAGAAATAATTTTGT
TTAACTTTAAGAAGGAGATATACCATGGGCAGCAGCCATCATCATCATCATCACAGCAGCGGCCTGGTGC
CGCGCGGCAGCCATATGACCGCATCGATCCTCAACCGCATCATCGCCGAACGTCCCGCCCACGACGGCGT
CCTCACCGTCGCCGGGCTCGGCCACCGCCGCGCCATGCCGCTCGCCGAACTCCACGACCGCGCCCGAGCC
GTCGCCGGGGCCCTGCGACGAGGCGGCATCGGCGAGGGCGACCGCATCGGCGTCCTCGCCGCCAACCGCA
TCGAGTGGATCCTGCTCGATCTCGCCGCGCTCATGCTCAAGGCCCAGACCGCCGGGTTCGAACCCGGCAA
GTTCACGCCGGACGCCGAACTGGTCGAACGGTACGGGCTCGACCAGCTCTACACCGACGCCCCGATCCCC
GACGGCGCGCCGCCCGCAGTGCGCCCGATCGCCGAGATCGCGCGGCACGCCGACGAGGACCCGCCCGAGA
TCCATGCGCCCCTTTGGGAACCGGAGGACTGCACCACCGTCAAGTTCACCTCCGGCTCCACCGGAGTCCC
CAAAGGACTCGAAGCCACGGTCGCCAGCATCGACTCCTCGCTGCGCGACGTCCAGGGCATGTTCGACCAC
CGCCCCGGCGACCGGCTCCTGGTGTTCCTGCCGCTGTCGCTGCTCCAGCAGCGCTACTGGCTCTACTCGG
CGCTGCGCTGGGGCCACGACCTCGTCGTCACGACCTACCAGTCCGTGTTCGCCGTGATGCCCGCCGTCGA
GCCGACCGTCGTCATGGCCGTCCCCGGGTTCTTCGACTCCGCCAGGCGCCACCTCGAAGGACGGCTCGCC
GACGGCGTCGACGCCGCCAAGGCCGCCGCCGAGCTGTTCGGCTCCCGCATCCGCTACCTGTGGACCGGCT
CGGCCCCCGCCGACCCGGCCATGCTCCGCTTCTTCACCGAGGCCGGCCTGCCCATCTTCGAAGGCTACGG
CCTCAACGAGACCTGCATCGCCACCAAGAACCACCCCGGCGCCCACCGCGAAGGCAGCGTCGGCAAGGCC
CTGCCCGGCAAGGAGATCCTCATCGACGCCGACGGCGTCGTGTGCGTCCGCAGCGACCACCCCGTCAACA
CCGCCTACACCTTCGCGGCGCCAGGCGAGAGCGAGCGGATGTTCAAGCCCGGCGGGCTCGTCCGCACCGG
CGACCTCGGCCACCTCGACGAGGACGGCTACCTGTACATCCACGGCCGCAGCGACGACGTCATCGTCCTC
GACAACGGCAAGAAGGTCGTCGTCCGCCCGATCGAGACCCGCTTCCGCGACACCGGCGCCGTCGCCGAAT
GCGTCCTATACTGCCGCAACCAGACCGGGCTCGTCGCCGTCGTCTCCCCGCATCCCGGGCCCGTCGACCG
CGCCGCCGTCGCGGCCGCGCTCGCCGCGGTCAACGCCGGCTCCGAACCCGACGAGCGGATCTCCCGCGTC
ATCACCGCCGACGAGCCCTTCACCATCGACAACGGACTCCTCACCTCCCAGTTCAAACCCATCCGGGGGC
GCATCCTCGAGCGCTACCGCGACCGCATCGCCGACCCGAAAGAAGGACTCCATGCCCGCTGAAAGCTTGC
GGCCGCACTCGAGCACCACCACCACCACCACTGAGATCCGGCTGCTAACAAAGCCCGAAAGGAAGCTGAG
TTGGCTGCTGCCACCGCTGAGCAATAACTAGCATAACCCCTTGGGGCCTCTAAACGGGTCTTGAGGGGTT
TTTTGCTGAAAGGAGGAACTATATCCGGATTGGCGAATGGG
[124 nt withheld, positions 1862-1985]
C
[91 nt withheld, positions 1987-2077]
A
[49 nt withheld, positions 2079-2127]
CCTTTGACGTTGGAGTCCACGTTCTTT
[37 nt withheld, positions 2155-2191]
ACCCTATCTCGGTCTATTCTTTTGATTTATAAGGGATTTTGCCGATTTCGGCCTATTGGTTAAAAAATGA
GCTGATTTAACAAAAATTTAACGCGAATTTTAACAAAATATTAACGCTTACAATTTAGGTGGCACTTTTC
GGGGAAATGTGCGCGGAACCCCTATTTGTTTATTTTTCTAAATACATTCAAATATGTATCCGCTCATGAA
TTAATTCTTAGAAAAACTCATCGAGCATCAAATGAAACTGCAATTTATTCATATCAGGATTATCAATACC
ATATTTTTGAAAAAGCCGTTTCTGTAATGAAGGAGAAAACTCACCGAGGCAGTTCCATAGGATGGCAAGA
TCCTGGTATCGGTCTGCGATTCCGACTCGTCCAACATCAATACAACCTATTAATTTCCCCTCGTCAAAAA
TAAGGTTATCAAGTGAGAAATCACCATGAGTGACGACTGAATCCGGTGAGAATGGCAAAAGTTTATGCAT
TTCTTTCCAGACTTGTTCAACAGGCCAGCCATTACGCTCGTCATCAAAATCACTCGCATCAACCAAACCG
TTATTCATTCGTGATTGCGCCTGAGCGAGACGAAATACGCGATCGCTGTTAAAAGGACAATTACAAACAG
GAATCGAATGCAACCGGCGCAGGAACACTGCCAGCGCATCAACAATATTTTCACCTGAATCAGGATATTC
TTCTAATACCTGGAATGCTGTTTTCCCGGGGATCGCAGTGGTGAGTAACCATGCATCATCAGGAGTACGG
ATAAAATGCTTGATGGTCGGAAGAGGCATAAATTCCGTCAGCCAGTTTAGTCTGACCATCTCATCTGTAA
CATCATTGGCAACGCTACCTTTGCCATGTTTCAGAAACAACTCTGGCGCATCGGGCTTCCCATACAATCG
ATAGATTGTCGCACCTGATTGCCCGACATTATCGCGAGCCCATTTATACCCATATAAATCAGCATCCATG
TTGGAATTTAATCGCGGCCTAGAGCAAGACGTTTCCCGTTGAATATGGCTCATAACACCCCTTGTATTAC
TGTTTATGTAAGCAGACAGTTTTATTGTTCATGACCAAAATCCCTTAACGTGAGTTTTCGTTCCACTGAG
CGTCAGACCCCGTAGAAAAGATCAAAGGATCTTCTTGAGATCCTTTTTTTCTGCGCGTAATCTGCTGCTT
GCAAACAAAAAAACCACCGCTACCAGCGGTGGTTTGTTTGCCGGATCAAGAGCTACCAACTCTTTTTCCG
AAGGTAACTGGCTTCAGCAGAGCGCAGATACCAAATACTGTCCTTCTAGTGTAGCCGTAGTTAGGCCACC
ACTTCAAGAACTCTGTAGCACCGCCTACATACCTCGCTCTGCTAATCCTGTTACCAGTGGCTGCTGCCAG
TGGCGATAAGTCGTGTCTTACCGGGTTGGACTCAAGACGATAGTTACCGGATAAGGCGCAGCGGTCGGGC
TGAACGGGGGGTTCGTGCACACAGCCCAGCTTGGAGCGAACGACCTACACCGAACTGAGATACCTACAGC
GTGAGCTATGAGAAAGCGCCACGCTTCCCGAAGGGAGAAAGGCGGACAGGTATCCGGTAAGCGGCAGGGT
CGGAACAGGAGAGCGCACGAGGGAGCTTCCAGGGGGAAACGCCTGGTATCTTTATAGTCCTGTCGGGTTT
CGCCACCTCTGACTTGAGCGTCGATTTTTGTGATGCTCGTCAGGGGGGCGGAGCCTATGGAAAAACGCCA
GCAACGCGGCCTTTTTACGGTTCCTGGCCTTTTGCTGGCCTTTTGCTCACATGTTCTTTCCTGCGTTATC
CCCTGATTCTGTGGATAACCGTATTACCGCCTTTGAGTGAGCTGATACCGCTCGCCGCAGCCGAACGACC
GAGCGCAGCGAGTCAGTGAGCGAGGAAGCGGAAGAGCGCCTGATGCGGTATTTTCTCCTTACGCATCTGT
GCGGTATTTCACACCGCAATGGTGCACTCTCAGTACAATCTGCTCTGATGCCGCATAGTTAAGCCAGTAT
ACACTCCGCTATCGCTACGTGACTGGGTCATGGCTGCGCCCCGACACCCGCCAACACCCGCTGACGCGCC
CTGACGGGCTTGTCTGCTCCCGGCATCCGCTTACAGACAAGCTGTGACCGTCTCCGGGAGCTGCATGTGT
CAGAGGTTTTCACCGTCATCACCGAAACGCGCGAGGCAGCTGCGGTAAAGCTCATCAGCGTGGTCGTGAA
GCGATTCACAGATGTCTGCCTGTTCATCCGCGTCCAGCTCGTTGAGTTTCTCCAGAAGCGTTAATGTCTG
GCTTCTGATAAAGCGGGCCATGTTAAGGGCGGTTTTTTCCTGTTTGGTCACTGATGCCTCCGTGTAAGGG
GGATTTCTGTTCATGGGGGTAATGATACCGATGAAACGAGAGAGGATGCTCACGATACGGGTTACTGATG
ATGAACATGCCCGGTTACTGGAACGTTGTGAGGGTAAACAACTGGCGGTATGGATGCGGCGGGACCAGAG
AAAAATCACTCAGGGTCAATGCCAGCGCTTCGTTAATACAGATGTAGGTGTTCCACAGGGTAGCCAGCAG
CATCCTGCGATGCAGATCCGGAACATAATGGTGCAGGGCGCTGACTTCCGCGTTTCCAGACTTTACGAAA
CACGGAAACCGAAGACCATTCATGTTGTTGCTCAGGTCGCAGACGTTTTGCAGCAGCAGTCGCTTCACGT
TCGCTCGCGTATCGGTGATTCATTCTGCTAACCAGTAAGGCAACCCCGCCAGCCTAGCCGGGTCCTCAAC
GACAGGAGCACGATCATGCGCACCCGTGGGGCCGCCATGCCGGCGATAATGGCCTGCTTCTCGCCGAAAC
GTTTGGTGGCGGGACCAGTGACGAAGGCTTGAGCGAGGGCGTGCAAGATTCCGAATACCGCAAGCGACAG
GCCGATCATCGTCGCGCTCCAGCGAAAGCGGTCCTCGCCGAAAATGACCCAGAGCGCTGCCGGCACCTGT
CCTACGAGTTGCATGATAAAGAAGACAGTCATAAGTGCGGCGACGATAGTCATGCCCCGCGCCCACCGGA
AGGAGCTGACTGGGTTGAAGGCTCTCAAGGGCATCGGTCGAGATCCCGGTGCCTAATGAGTGAGCTAACT
TACATTAATTGCGTTGCGCTCACTGCCCGCTTTCCAGTCGGGAAACCTGTCGTGCCAGCTGCATTAATGA
ATCGGCCAACGCGCGGGGAGAGGCGGTTTGCGTATTGGGCGCCAGGGTGGTTTTTCTTTTCACCAGTGAG
ACGGGCAACAGCTGATTGCCCTTCACCGCCTGGCCCTGAGAGAGTTGCAGCAAGCGGTCCACGCTGGTTT
GCCCCAGCAGGCGAAAATCCTGTTTGATGGTGGTTAACGGCGGGATATAACATGAGCTGTCTTCGGTATC
GTCGTATCCCACTACCGAGATATCCGCACCAACGCGCAGCCCGGACTCGGTAATGGCGCGCATTGCGCCC
AGCGCCATCTGATCGTTGGCAACCAGCATCGCAGTGGGAACGATGCCCTCATTCAGCATTTGCATGGTTT
GTTGAAAACCGGACATGGCACTCCAGTCGCCTTCCCGTTCCGCTATCGGCTGAATTTGATTGCGAGTGAG
ATATTTATGCCAGCCAGCCAGACGCAGACGCGCCGAGACAGAACTTAATGGGCCCGCTAACAGCGCGATT
TGCTGGTGACCCAATGCGACCAGATGCTCCACGCCCAGTCGCGTACCGTCTTCATGGGAGAAAATAATAC
TGTTGATGGGTGTCTGGTCAGAGACATCAAGAAATAACGCCGGAACATTAGTGCAGGCAGCTTCCACAGC
AATGGCATCCTGGTCATCCAGCGGATAGTTAATGATCAGCCCACTGACGCGTTGCGCGAGAAGATTGTGC
ACCGCCGCTTTACAGGCTTCGACGCCGCTTCGTTCTACCATCGACACCACCACGCTGGCACCCAGTTGAT
CGGCGCGAGATTTAATCGCCGCGACAATTTGCGACGGCGCGTGCAGGGCCAGACTGGAGGTGGCAACGCC
AATCAGCAACGACTGTTTGCCCGCCAGTTGTTGTGCCACGCGGTTGGGAATGTAATTCAGCTCCGCCATC
GCCGCTTCCACTTTTTCCCGCGTTTTCGCAGAAACGTGGCTGGCCTGGTTCACCACGCGGGAAACGGTCT
GATAAGAGACACCGGCATACTCTGCGACATCGTATAACGTTACTGGTTTCACATTCACCACCCTGAATTG
ACTCTCTTCCGGGCGCTATCATGCCATACCGCGAAAGGTTTTGCGCCATTCGATGGTGTCCGGGATCTCG
ACGCTCTCCCTTATGCGACTCCTGCATTAGGAAGCAGCCCAGTAGTAGGTTGAGGCCGTTGAGCACCGCC
GCCGCAAGGAATGGTGCATGCAAGGAGATGGCGCCCAACAGTCCCCCGGCCACGGGGCCTGCCACCATAC
CCACGCCGAAACAAGCGCTCATGAGCCCGAAGTGGCGAGCCCGATCTTCCCCATCGGTGATGTCGGCGAT
ATAGGCGCCAGCAACCGCACCTGTGGCGCCGGTGATGCCGGCCACGATGCGTCCGGCGTAGAGGATCGAG
ATCTCGATCCC
